Addgene plasmid #214464: p663-UBC-miniTurbo-V5-RIOK1_IDG-K
Purpose: Gateway destination clone of RIOK1 (human) tagged with N-terminal miniTurbo-V5 for generating protein-proximity networks using proximity-dependent biotinylation proteomics
Depositing lab: Ben Major. Depositing organization: Washington University in Saint Louis.
Backbone
  Vector backbone: pDest663
  Backbone manufacturer: PEL
  Backbone size w/o insert (bp): 9019
  Vector type: Mammalian Expression, Lentiviral ; Gateway Destination
  Selectable markers: Puromycin
Growth in bacteria
  Bacterial resistance: Ampicillin, 100 μg/mL
  Growth temperature: 30°C
  Growth strain: DH10B
  Copy number: Low Copy
Gene/Insert
  Gene/Insert name: miniTurbo-V5-RIOK1 (alt name: RIOK1)
  Species: H. sapiens (human)
  Entrez Gene: RIOK1 (a.k.a. AD034, RIO1, RRP10, bA288G3.1)
  Promoter: Ubiquitin
  Tag / fusion protein: miniTurbo-V5 (N terminal on insert)
  Cloning method: Gateway Cloning
Terms and licenses: Academic/Nonprofit Terms; Industry Terms: Not Available to Industry
Depositor comments: These plasmids were generated as part of the Illuminating the Druggable Genome (IDG) program sponsored by the NIH Common Fund. The goal of this program is to identify, gather, and distribute information and resources for proteins that currently are not well-studied yet belong to commonly drug-targeted protein families: protein kinases, non-olfactory G-protein coupled receptors (GPCRs), and ion channels. The IDG program is designed to develop fundamental research tools for understudied proteins, elucidate their function, and disseminate the IDG-related resources and data to the greater scientific community. These lentiviral gateway destination plasmids were generated, as part of the Kinase-Data and Resource Generating Center (DRGC), using the single fragment or multisite gateway cloning technology. They were used for generating proteomics-based protein-interaction and protein-proximity networks that can be accessed through the kinase-DRGC website https://darkkinome.org/. Each plasmid has either an N- or C-terminal fusion protein (Flag/ V5/V5-miniTurbo/V5-TurboID/miniTurbo-V5/TurboID-V5) tagged understudied kinase driven under either a CMV or Ubiquitin (UBC) promoter. All inserts in the pENTR plasmids used to generate the deposited destination plasmids were end-sequenced and insert size validated prior to multi-site gateway cloning. The combined insert size of the single fragment or three fragment destination plasmids were confirmed by restriction digestion (BsrGI, and EcoRV for pDest667; BsrGI, EcoRV, and BstZ17I for pDest663; and BsrGI for pHAGE) and all plasmids were partially sequenced to ensure in-frame ORFs and fusion tags.
How to cite: p663-UBC-miniTurbo-V5-RIOK1_IDG-K was a gift from Ben Major (Addgene plasmid # 214464 ; http://n2t.net/addgene:214464 ; RRID:Addgene_214464)
