[The description below was written by a language model from this plasmid's Addgene catalogue record and pLannotate feature annotations shown in this document.]
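Description:
p663-UBC-miniTurbo-V5-RIOK1_IDG-K is a lentiviral mammalian expression plasmid built on the pDest663 Gateway destination backbone, about 11.2 kb in the sequenced record. It is propagated in E. coli under ampicillin selection (AmpR with its bla promoter). The feature table annotates a ColE1/pUC-type origin, although the catalogue lists the plasmid as low copy. An f1 origin and remnants of a lac/lacZα cloning region are also present. The viral portion has a third-generation-style layout: an RSV promoter drives a truncated HIV-1 5' LTR, followed by the Ψ packaging signal with a gag fragment, the RRE for Rev-dependent RNA export, and the cPPT/CTS. A second truncated LTR lies downstream, followed by an SV40 poly(A) signal and SV40 origin.

Between these elements sits a cassette assembled by multisite Gateway recombination, as shown by the residual attB4, attB5, attB1 and attB2 sites that separate its modules. The human ubiquitin C promoter drives miniTurbo, an engineered, N-terminally truncated E. coli biotin ligase. According to the catalogue, this is joined through a V5 epitope to the N terminus of human RIOK1. The V5 tag is not separately annotated in the feature table, though there is a short unannotated gap between miniTurbo and attB1. RIOK1 is a RIO-family kinase involved in late cytoplasmic maturation of the 40S ribosomal subunit. A WPRE follows the fusion to enhance transcript expression, and a mouse PGK promoter driving puromycin N-acetyltransferase allows selection of transduced cells.

The construct was made within the Illuminating the Druggable Genome program's work on understudied kinases. It is intended for stable expression of the biotin ligase-tagged kinase, so that neighbouring proteins are biotinylated and can be identified by proteomics to map protein-proximity networks.
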