Features (pLannotate 1.2.2; 32 found; start..end, strand, type, name):
      6..110     +  promoter       AmpR promoter: bla
    111..971     +  CDS            AmpR: β-lactamase; bla; confers resistance to ampicillin, carbenicillin, and related antibiotics
   1142..1730    +  rep_origin     ori: high-copy-number ColE1/pMB1/pBR322/pUC origin of replication
   1913..2005    +  CDS            lacI (fragment): lac repressor; lacI; The lac repressor binds to the lac operator to inhibit transcription in E. coli. This inhibition can be relieved by adding lactose or isopropyl-β-D-thiogalactopyranoside (IPTG).
   2018..2039    +  protein_bind   CAP binding site: CAP binding activates transcription in the presence of cAMP. E. coli catabolite activator protein
   2054..2084    +  promoter       lac promoter: promoter for the E. coli lac operon
   2088..2110    +  protein_bind   lac operator (fragment): The lac repressor binds to the lac operator to inhibit transcription in E. coli. This inhibition can be relieved by adding lactose or isopropyl-β-D-thiogalactopyranoside (IPTG). lac repressor encoded by lacI
   2153..2171    +  promoter       T3 promoter: promoter for bacteriophage T3 RNA polymerase
   2199..2425    +  promoter       RSV promoter: Rous sarcoma virus enhancer/promoter
   2426..2606    +  LTR            5' LTR (truncated): truncated 5' long terminal repeat (LTR) from HIV-1
   2653..2778    +  misc_feature   HIV-1 Ψ: packaging signal of human immunodeficiency virus type 1
   2762..3125    +  CDS            HIV-1 gag (fragment): gag protein from human immunodeficiency virus 1; gag
   3271..3504    +  misc_feature   RRE: The Rev response element (RRE) of HIV-1 allows for Rev-dependent mRNA export from the nucleus to the cytoplasm.
   3881..3981    +  CDS            Rev (fragment): human immunodeficiency virus 1 (HIV-1) Rev protein; rev; enhances nuclear export of unspliced and incompletely spliced viral mRNAs
   4000..4116    +  misc_feature   cPPT/CTS: central polypurine tract and central termination sequence of HIV-1
   4150..4170    +  protein_bind   attB4: mutant version of attB; core recombination site for the Gateway® BP reaction BP Clonase™
   4170..5381    +  promoter       UbC promoter: human ubiquitin C promoter
   5385..5403    -  protein_bind   attB5 (fragment): mutant version of attB; core recombination site for the Gateway® BP reaction BP Clonase™
   5418..6188    +  CDS            miniTurbo: N-terminally truncated mutant of the E. coli biotin ligase BioID engineered for improved catalytic efficiency (Branon et al., 2018)
   6237..6261    +  protein_bind   attB1: mutant version of attB; recombination site for the Gateway® BP reaction BP Clonase™
   6267..7970    +  CDS            RIOK1: RIOK1_HUMAN - Also known as RIO1. Experimental evidence at protein level: Swiss-Prot protein existence level 1. Involved in the final steps of cytoplasmic maturation of the 40S ribosomal subunit. Involved in processing of 18S-E pre-rRNA to the mature 18S rRNA. Required for the recycling of NOB1 and PNO1 from the late 40S precursor (PubMed:22072790). The association with the very late 40S subunit intermediate may involve a translation-like checkpoint point cycle preceeding the binding to the 60S ribosomal subunit (By similarity). Despite the protein kinase domain is proposed to act predominantl
   7975..7996    -  protein_bind   attB2 (fragment): mutant version of attB; recombination site for the Gateway® BP reaction BP Clonase™
   8029..8617    +  misc_feature   WPRE: woodchuck hepatitis virus posttranscriptional regulatory element
   8631..9130    +  promoter       PGK promoter: mouse phosphoglycerate kinase 1 promoter
   9151..9750    +  CDS            PuroR: puromycin N-acetyltransferase; pac from Streptomyces alboniger; confers resistance to puromycin
   9818..9955    +  CDS            nef (fragment): NEF_HV1LA - Experimental evidence at protein level: Swiss-Prot protein existence level 1. Extracellular Nef protein targets CD4(+) T-lymphocytes for apoptosis by interacting with CXCR4 surface receptors. From Human immunodeficiency virus type 1 group M subtype B (isolate Lai) (HIV-1).
   9941..10121   +  LTR            5' LTR (truncated): truncated 5' long terminal repeat (LTR) from HIV-1
  10193..10314   +  polyA_signal   SV40 poly(A) signal: SV40 polyadenylation signal
  10354..10489   +  rep_origin     SV40 ori: SV40 origin of replication
  10510..10528   -  promoter       T7 promoter: promoter for bacteriophage T7 RNA polymerase
  10536..10691   +  CDS            lacZα (fragment): LacZα fragment of β-galactosidase; lacZ fragment
  10696..11124   +  rep_origin     f1 ori (sequence partly withheld): f1 bacteriophage origin of replication; arrow indicates direction of (+) strand synthesis
>Addgene plasmid #214464 | p663-UBC-miniTurbo-V5-RIOK1_IDG-K | addgene full sequence | sequence record 423214 | Addgene NGS Result
ATGTGCGCGGAACCCCTATTTGTTTATTTTTCTAAATACATTCAAATATGTATCCGCTCATGAGACAATA
ACCCTGATAAATGCTTCAATAATATTGAAAAAGGAAGAGTATGAGTATTCAACATTTCCGTGTCGCCCTT
ATTCCCTTTTTTGCGGCATTTTGCCTTCCTGTTTTTGCTCACCCAGAAACGCTGGTGAAAGTAAAAGATG
CTGAAGATCAGTTGGGTGCACGAGTGGGTTACATCGAACTGGATCTCAACAGCGGTAAGATCCTTGAGAG
TTTTCGCCCCGAAGAACGTTTTCCAATGATGAGCACTTTTAAAGTTCTGCTATGTGGCGCGGTATTATCC
CGTATTGACGCCGGGCAAGAGCAACTCGGTCGCCGCATACACTATTCTCAGAATGACTTGGTTGAGTACT
CACCAGTCACAGAAAAGCATCTTACGGATGGCATGACAGTAAGAGAATTATGCAGTGCTGCCATAACCAT
GAGTGATAACACTGCGGCCAACTTACTTCTGACAACGATCGGAGGACCGAAGGAGCTAACCGCTTTTTTG
CACAACATGGGGGATCATGTAACTCGCCTTGATCGTTGGGAACCGGAGCTGAATGAAGCCATACCAAACG
ACGAGCGTGACACCACGATGCCTGTAGCAATGGCAACAACGTTGCGCAAACTATTAACTGGCGAACTACT
TACTCTAGCTTCCCGGCAACAATTAATAGACTGGATGGAGGCGGATAAAGTTGCAGGACCACTTCTGCGC
TCGGCCCTTCCGGCTGGCTGGTTTATTGCTGATAAATCTGGAGCCGGTGAGCGTGGGTCTCGCGGTATCA
TTGCAGCACTGGGGCCAGATGGTAAGCCCTCCCGTATCGTAGTTATCTACACGACGGGGAGTCAGGCAAC
TATGGATGAACGAAATAGACAGATCGCTGAGATAGGTGCCTCACTGATTAAGCATTGGTAACTGTCAGAC
CAAGTTTACTCATATATACTTTAGATTGATTTAAAACTTCATTTTTAATTTAAAAGGATCTAGGTGAAGA
TCCTTTTTGATAATCTCATGACCAAAATCCCTTAACGTGAGTTTTCGTTCCACTGAGCGTCAGACCCCGT
AGAAAAGATCAAAGGATCTTCTTGAGATCCTTTTTTTCTGCGCGTAATCTGCTGCTTGCAAACAAAAAAA
CCACCGCTACCAGCGGTGGTTTGTTTGCCGGATCAAGAGCTACCAACTCTTTTTCCGAAGGTAACTGGCT
TCAGCAGAGCGCAGATACCAAATACTGTTCTTCTAGTGTAGCCGTAGTTAGGCCACCACTTCAAGAACTC
TGTAGCACCGCCTACATACCTCGCTCTGCTAATCCTGTTACCAGTGGCTGCTGCCAGTGGCGATAAGTCG
TGTCTTACCGGGTTGGACTCAAGACGATAGTTACCGGATAAGGCGCAGCGGTCGGGCTGAACGGGGGGTT
CGTGCACACAGCCCAGCTTGGAGCGAACGACCTACACCGAACTGAGATACCTACAGCGTGAGCTATGAGA
AAGCGCCACGCTTCCCGAAGGGAGAAAGGCGGACAGGTATCCGGTAAGCGGCAGGGTCGGAACAGGAGAG
CGCACGAGGGAGCTTCCAGGGGGAAACGCCTGGTATCTTTATAGTCCTGTCGGGTTTCGCCACCTCTGAC
TTGAGCGTCGATTTTTGTGATGCTCGTCAGGGGGGCGGAGCCTATGGAAAAACGCCAGCAACGCGGCCTT
TTTACGGTTCCTGGCCTTTTGCTGGCCTTTTGCTCACATGTTCTTTCCTGCGTTATCCCCTGATTCTGTG
GATAACCGTATTACCGCCTTTGAGTGAGCTGATACCGCTCGCCGCAGCCGAACGACCGAGCGCAGCGAGT
CAGTGAGCGAGGAAGCGGAAGAGCGCCCAATACGCAAACCGCCTCTCCCCGCGCGTTGGCCGATTCATTA
ATGCAGCTGGCACGACAGGTTTCCCGACTGGAAAGCGGGCAGTGAGCGCAACGCAATTAATGTGAGTTAG
CTCACTCATTAGGCACCCCAGGCTTTACACTTTATGCTTCCGGCTCGTATGTTGTGTGGAATTGTGAGCG
GATAACAATTTCACACAGGAAACAGCTATGACCATGATTACGCCAAGCGCGCAATTAACCCTCACTAAAG
GGAACAAAAGCTGGAGCTGCAAGCTTAATGTAGTCTTATGCAATACTCTTGTAGTCTTGCAACATGGTAA
CGATGAGTTAGCAACATGCCTTACAAGGAGAGAAAAAGCACCGTGCATGCCGATTGGTGGAAGTAAGGTG
GTACGATCGTGCCTTATTAGGAAGGCAACAGACGGGTCTGACATGGATTGGACGAACCACTGAATTGCCG
CATTGCAGAGATATTGTATTTAAGTGCCTAGCTCGATACATAAACGGGTCTCTCTGGTTAGACCAGATCT
GAGCCTGGGAGCTCTCTGGCTAACTAGGGAACCCACTGCTTAAGCCTCAATAAAGCTTGCCTTGAGTGCT
TCAAGTAGTGTGTGCCCGTCTGTTGTGTGACTCTGGTAACTAGAGATCCCTCAGACCCTTTTAGTCAGTG
TGGAAAATCTCTAGCAGTGGCGCCCGAACAGGGACTTGAAAGCGAAAGGGAAACCAGAGGAGCTCTCTCG
ACGCAGGACTCGGCTTGCTGAAGCGCGCACGGCAAGAGGCGAGGGGCGGCGACTGGTGAGTACGCCAAAA
ATTTTGACTAGCGGAGGCTAGAAGGAGAGAGATGGGTGCGAGAGCGTCAGTATTAAGCGGGGGAGAATTA
GATCGCGATGGGAAAAAATTCGGTTAAGGCCAGGGGGAAAGAAAAAATATAAATTAAAACATATAGTATG
GGCAAGCAGGGAGCTAGAACGATTCGCAGTTAATCCTGGCCTGTTAGAAACATCAGAAGGCTGTAGACAA
ATACTGGGACAGCTACAACCATCCCTTCAGACAGGATCAGAAGAACTTAGATCATTATATAATACAGTAG
CAACCCTCTATTGTGTGCATCAAAGGATAGAGATAAAAGACACCAAGGAAGCTTTAGACAAGATAGAGGA
AGAGCAAAACAAAAGTAAGACCACCGCACAGCAAGCGGCCGCTGATCTTCAGACCTGGAGGAGGAGATAT
GAGGGACAATTGGAGAAGTGAATTATATAAATATAAAGTAGTAAAAATTGAACCATTAGGAGTAGCACCC
ACCAAGGCAAAGAGAAGAGTGGTGCAGAGAGAAAAAAGAGCAGTGGGAATAGGAGCTTTGTTCCTTGGGT
TCTTGGGAGCAGCAGGAAGCACTATGGGCGCAGCGTCAATGACGCTGACGGTACAGGCCAGACAATTATT
GTCTGGTATAGTGCAGCAGCAGAACAATTTGCTGAGGGCTATTGAGGCGCAACAGCATCTGTTGCAACTC
ACAGTCTGGGGCATCAAGCAGCTCCAGGCAAGAATCCTGGCTGTGGAAAGATACCTAAAGGATCAACAGC
TCCTGGGGATTTGGGGTTGCTCTGGAAAACTCATTTGCACCACTGCTGTGCCTTGGAATGCTAGTTGGAG
TAATAAATCTCTGGAACAGATTTGGAATCACACGACCTGGATGGAGTGGGACAGAGAAATTAACAATTAC
ACAAGCTTAATACACTCCTTAATTGAAGAATCGCAAAACCAGCAAGAAAAGAATGAACAAGAATTATTGG
AATTAGATAAATGGGCAAGTTTGTGGAATTGGTTTAACATAACAAATTGGCTGTGGTATATAAAATTATT
CATAATGATAGTAGGAGGCTTGGTAGGTTTAAGAATAGTTTTTGCTGTACTTTCTATAGTGAATAGAGTT
AGGCAGGGATATTCACCATTATCGTTTCAGACCCACCTCCCAACCCCGAGGGGACCCGACAGGCCCGAAG
GAATAGAAGAAGAAGGTGGAGAGAGAGACAGAGACAGATCCATTCGATTAGTGAACGGATCTCGACGGTA
TCGGTTAACTTTTAAAAGAAAAGGGGGGATTGGGGGGTACAGTGCAGGGGAAAGAATAGTAGACATAATA
GCAACAGACATACAAACTAAAGAATTACAAAAACAAATTACAAAATTCAAAATTTTATCGTCCAGTGTGG
TGGAATTCTGCAGATATCACAACTTTGTATAGAAAAGTTGGCCTCCGCGCCGGGTTTTGGCGCCTCCCGC
GGGCGCCCCCCTCCTCACGGCGAGCGCTGCCACGTCAGACGAAGGGCGCAGCGAGCGTCCTGATCCTTCC
GCCCGGACGCTCAGGACAGCGGCCCGCTGCTCATAAGACTCGGCCTTAGAACCCCAGTATCAGCAGAAGG
ACATTTTAGGACGGGACTTGGGTGACTCTAGGGCACTGGTTTTCTTTCCAGAGAGCGGAACAGGCGAGGA
AAAGTAGTCCCTTCTCGGCGATTCTGCGGAGGGATCTCCGTGGGGCGGTGAACGCCGATGATTATATAAG
GACGCGCCGGGTGTGGCACAGCTAGTTCCGTCGCAGCCGGGATTTGGGTCGCGGTTCTTGTTTGTGGATC
GCTGTGATCGTCACTTGGTGAGTAGCGGGCTGCTGGGCTGGCCGGGGCTTTCGTGGCCGCCGGGCCGCTC
GGTGGGACGGAAGCGTGTGGAGAGACCGCCAAGGGCTGTAGTCTGGGTCCGCGAGCAAGGTTGCCCTGAA
CTGGGGGTTGGGGGGAGCGCAGCAAAATGGCGGCTGTTCCCGAGTCTTGAATGGAAGACGCTTGTGAGGC
GGGCTGTGAGGTCGTTGAAACAAGGTGGGGGGCATGGTGGGCGGCAAGAACCCAAGGTCTTGAGGCCTTC
GCTAATGCGGGAAAGCTCTTATTCGGGTGAGATGGGCTGGGGCACCATCTGGGGACCCTGACGTGAAGTT
TGTCACTGACTGGAGAACTCGGTTTGTCGTCTGTTGCGGGGGCGGCAGTTATGGCGGTGCCGTTGGGCAG
TGCACCCGTACCTTTGGGAGCGCGCGCCCTCGTCGTGTCGTGACGTCACCCGTTCTGTTGGCTTATAATG
CAGGGTGGGGCCACCTGCCGGTAGGTGTGCGGTAGGCTTTTCTCCGTCGCAGGACGCAGGGTTCGGGCCT
AGGGTAGGCTCTCCTGAATCGACAGGCGCCGGACCTCTGGTGAGGGGAGGGATAAGTGAGGCGTCAGTTT
CTTTGGTCGGTTTTATGTACCTATCTTCTTAAGTAGCTGAAGCTCCGGTTTTGAACTATGCGCTCGGGGT
TGGCGAGTGTGTTTTGTGAAGTTTTTTAGGCACCTTTTGAAATGTAATCATTTGGGTCAATATGTAATTT
TCAGTGTTAGACTAGTAAATTGTCCGCTAAATTCTGGCCGTTTTTGGCTTTTTTGTTAGACGGCCAACTT
TTGTATACAAAGTGGGCCACCATGGGAATCCCGCTGCTGAACGCTAAACAGATTCTGGGACAGCTGGACG
GCGGGAGCGTGGCAGTCCTGCCTGTGGTCGACTCCACCAATCAGTACCTGCTGGATCGAATCGGCGAGCT
GAAGAGTGGGGATGCTTGCATTGCAGAATATCAGCAGGCAGGGAGAGGAAGCAGAGGGAGGAAATGGTTC
TCTCCTTTTGGAGCTAACCTGTACCTGAGTATGTTTTGGCGCCTGAAGCGGGGACCAGCAGCAATCGGCC
TGGGCCCGGTCATCGGAATTGTCATGGCAGAAGCGCTGCGAAAGCTGGGAGCAGACAAGGTGCGAGTCAA
ATGGCCCAATGACCTGTATCTGCAGGATAGAAAGCTGGCAGGCATCCTGGTGGAGCTGGCCGGAATAACA
GGCGATGCTGCACAGATCGTCATTGGCGCCGGGATTAACGTGGCTATGAGGCGCGTGGAGGAAAGCGTGG
TCAATCAGGGCTGGATCACACTGCAGGAAGCAGGGATTAACCTGGACAGGAATACTCTGGCCGCTATGCT
GATCCGAGAGCTGCGGGCAGCCCTGGAACTGTTCGAGCAGGAAGGCCTGGCTCCATATCTGTCACGGTGG
GAGAAGCTGGATAACTTCATCAATAGACCCGTGAAGCTGATCATTGGGGACAAAGAGATTTTCGGGATTA
GCCGGGGGATTGATAAACAGGGAGCCCTGCTGCTGGAACAGGACGGAGTTATCAAACCCTGGATGGGCGG
AGAAATCAGTCTGCGGTCTGCCGAAAAGGCTAGCGGCAAGCCCATCCCCAACCCCCTGCTGGGCCTGGAC
AGCACCACAACTTTGTACAAAAAAGCAGGCTCCACCATGGACTACCGGCGGCTTCTCATGAGCCGGGTGG
TCCCCGGGCAATTCGACGACGCGGACTCCTCTGACAGTGAAAACAGAGACTTGAAGACAGTCAAAGAGAA
GGATGACATTCTGTTTGAAGACCTTCAAGACAATGTGAATGAGAATGGTGAAGGTGAAATAGAAGATGAG
GAGGAGGAGGGTTATGACGATGATGATGATGACTGGGACTGGGATGAAGGAGTTGGAAAACTCGCCAAGG
GTTATGTCTGGAATGGAGGAAGCAACCCACAGGCAAATCGACAGACCTCCGACAGCAGTTCAGCCAAAAT
GTCTACTCCAGCAGACAAGGTCTTACGGAAATTTGAGAATAAAATTAATTTAGATAAGCTAAATGTTACT
GATTCCGTCATAAATAAAGTCACCGAAAAGTCTAGACAAAAGGAAGCAGATATGTATCGCATCAAAGATA
AGGCAGACAGAGCAACTGTAGAACAGGTGTTGGATCCCAGAACAAGAATGATTTTATTCAAGATGTTGAC
TAGAGGAATCATAACAGAGATAAATGGCTGCATTAGCACAGGAAAAGAAGCTAATGTATACCATGCTAGC
ACAGCAAATGGAGAGAGCAGAGCAATCAAAATTTATAAAACTTCTATTTTGGTGTTCAAAGATCGGGATA
AATATGTAAGTGGAGAATTCAGATTTCGTCATGGCTATTGTAAAGGAAACCCTAGGAAAATGGTGAAAAC
TTGGGCAGAAAAAGAAATGAGGAACTTAATCAGGCTAAACACAGCAGAGATACCATGTCCAGAACCAATA
ATGCTAAGAAGTCATGTTCTTGTCATGAGTTTCATCGGTAAAGATGACATGCCTGCACCACTCTTGAAAA
ATGTCCAGTTATCAGAATCCAAGGCTCGGGAGTTGTACCTGCAGGTCATTCAGTACATGAGAAGAATGTA
TCAGGATGCCAGACTTGTCCATGCAGATCTCAGTGAATTTAACATGCTGTACCACGGTGGAGGCGTGTAT
ATCATTGACGTGTCTCAGTCCGTGGAGCACGACCACCCACATGCCTTGGAGTTCTTGAGAAAGGATTGCG
CCAACGTCAATGATTTCTTTATGAGGCACAGTGTTGCTGTCATGACTGTGCGGGAGCTCTTTGAATTTGT
CACAGATCCATCCATTACACATGAGAACATGGATGCTTATCTCTCAAAGGCCATGGAAATAGCATCTCAA
AGGACCAAGGAAGAACGGTCTAGCCAAGATCATGTGGATGAAGAGGTGTTTAAGCGAGCATATATTCCTA
GAACCTTGAATGAAGTGAAAAATTATGAGAGGGATATGGACATAATTATGAAATTGAAGGAAGAGGACAT
GGCCATGAATGCCCAACAAGATAATATTCTATACCAGACTGTTACAGGATTGAAGAAAGATTTGTCAGGA
GTTCAGAAGGTCCCTGCACTCCTAGAAAATCAAGTGGAGGAAAGGACTTGTTCTGATTCAGAAGATATTG
GAAGCTCTGAGTGCTCTGACACAGACTCTGAAGAGCAGGGAGACCATGCCCGCCCCAAGAAACACACCAC
GGACCCTGACATTGATAAAAAAGAAAGAAAAAAGATGGTCAAGGAAGCCCAGAGAGAGAAAAGAAAAAAC
AAAATTCCTAAACATGTGAAAAAAAGAAAGGAGAAGACAGCCAAGACGAAAAAAGGCAAATAGGACCCAG
CTTTCTTGTACAAAGTTGTGATATCCAGCACAGTGGCGGCCGCTCGACAATCAACCTCTGGATTACAAAA
TTTGTGAAAGATTGACTGGTATTCTTAACTATGTTGCTCCTTTTACGCTATGTGGATACGCTGCTTTAAT
GCCTTTGTATCATGCTATTGCTTCCCGTATGGCTTTCATTTTCTCCTCCTTGTATAAATCCTGGTTGCTG
TCTCTTTATGAGGAGTTGTGGCCCGTTGTCAGGCAACGTGGCGTGGTGTGCACTGTGTTTGCTGACGCAA
CCCCCACTGGTTGGGGCATTGCCACCACCTGTCAGCTCCTTTCCGGGACTTTCGCTTTCCCCCTCCCTAT
TGCCACGGCGGAACTCATCGCCGCCTGCCTTGCCCGCTGCTGGACAGGGGCTCGGCTGTTGGGCACTGAC
AATTCCGTGGTGTTGTCGGGGAAGCTGACGTCCTTTCCATGGCTGCTCGCCTGTGTTGCCACCTGGATTC
TGCGCGGGACGTCCTTCTGCTACGTCCCTTCGGCCCTCAATCCAGCGGACCTTCCTTCCCGCGGCCTGCT
GCCGGCTCTGCGGCCTCTTCCGCGTCTTCGCCTTCGCCCTCAGACGAGTCGGATCTCCCTTTGGGCCGCC
TCCCCGCCTGGAATTCTACCGGGTAGGGGAGGCGCTTTTCCCAAGGCAGTCTGGAGCATGCGCTTTAGCA
GCCCCGCTGGGCACTTGGCGCTACACAAGTGGCCTCTGGCCTCGCACACATTCCACATCCACCGGTAGGC
GCCAACCGGCTCCGTTCTTTGGTGGCCCCTTCGCGCCACCTTCTACTCCTCCCCTAGTCAGGAAGTTCCC
CCCCGCCCCGCAGCTCGCGTCGTGCAGGACGTGACAAATGGAAGTAGCACGTCTCACTAGTCTCGTGCAG
ATGGACAGCACCGCTGAGCAATGGAAGCGGGTAGGCCTTTGGGGCAGCGGCCAATAGCAGCTTTGCTCCT
TCGCTTTCTGGGCTCAGAGGCTGGGAAGGGGTGGGTCCGGGGGCGGGCTCAGGGGCGGGCTCAGGGGCGG
GGCGGGCGCCCGAAGGTCCTCCGGAGGCCCGGCATTCTGCACGCTTCAAAAGCGCACGTCTGCCGCGCTG
TTCTCCTCTTCCTCATCTCCGGGCCTTTCGACCTGCAGCCCAAGCTTACCATGACCGAGTACAAGCCCAC
GGTGCGCCTCGCCACCCGCGACGACGTCCCCAGGGCCGTACGCACCCTCGCCGCCGCGTTCGCCGACTAC
CCCGCCACGCGCCACACCGTCGATCCGGACCGCCACATCGAGCGGGTCACCGAGCTGCAAGAACTCTTCC
TCACGCGCGTCGGGCTCGACATCGGCAAGGTGTGGGTCGCGGACGACGGCGCCGCGGTGGCGGTCTGGAC
CACGCCGGAGAGCGTCGAAGCGGGGGCGGTGTTCGCCGAGATCGGCCCGCGCATGGCCGAGTTGAGCGGT
TCCCGGCTGGCCGCGCAGCAACAGATGGAAGGCCTCCTGGCGCCGCACCGGCCCAAGGAGCCCGCGTGGT
TCCTGGCCACCGTCGGCGTCTCGCCCGACCACCAGGGCAAGGGTCTGGGCAGCGCCGTCGTGCTCCCCGG
AGTGGAGGCGGCCGAGCGCGCCGGGGTGCCCGCCTTCCTGGAGACCTCCGCGCCCCGCAACCTCCCCTTC
TACGAGCGGCTCGGCTTCACCGTCACCGCCGACGTCGAGGTGCCCGAAGGACCGCGCACCTGGTGCATGA
CCCGCAAGCCCGGTGCCTGACGCCCGCCCCACGACCCGCAGCGCCCGACCGAAAGGAGCGCACGACCCCA
TGCATCTCGAGGGCCCGGTACCTTTAAGACCAATGACTTACAAGGCAGCTGTAGATCTTAGCCACTTTTT
AAAAGAAAAGGGGGGACTGGAAGGGCTAGCTCACTCCCAACGAAGACAAGATCTGCTTTTTGCTTGTACT
GGGTCTCTCTGGTTAGACCAGATCTGAGCCTGGGAGCTCTCTGGCTAACTAGGGAACCCACTGCTTAAGC
CTCAATAAAGCTTGCCTTGAGTGCTTCAAGTAGTGTGTGCCCGTCTGTTGTGTGACTCTGGTAACTAGAG
ATCCCTCAGACCCTTTTAGTCAGTGTGGAAAATCTCTAGCAGTAGTAGTTCATGTCATCTTATTATTCAG
TATTTATAACTTGCAAAGAAATGAATATCAGAGAGTGAGAGGAACTTGTTTATTGCAGCTTATAATGGTT
ACAAATAAAGCAATAGCATCACAAATTTCACAAATAAAGCATTTTTTTCACTGCATTCTAGTTGTGGTTT
GTCCAAACTCATCAATGTATCTTATCATGTCTGGCTCTAGCTATCCCGCCCCTAACTCCGCCCATCCCGC
CCCTAACTCCGCCCAGTTCCGCCCATTCTCCGCCCCATGGCTGACTAATTTTTTTTATTTATGCAGAGGC
CGAGGCCGCCTCGGCCTCTGAGCTATTCCAGAAGTAGTGAGGAGGCTTTTTTGGAGGCCTAGGGACGTAC
CCAATTCGCCCTATAGTGAGTCGTATTACGCGCGCTCACTGGCCGTCGTTTTACAACGTCGTGACTGGGA
AAACCCTGGCGTTACCCAACTTAATCGCCTTGCAGCACATCCCCCTTTCGCCAGCTGGCGTAATAGCGAA
GAGGCCCGCACCGATCGCCCTTCCCAACAGTTGCGCAGCCTGAATGGCGAATGGG
[124 nt withheld, positions 10696-10819]
C
[91 nt withheld, positions 10821-10911]
A
[49 nt withheld, positions 10913-10961]
CCTTTGACGTTGGAGTCCACGTTCTTT
[37 nt withheld, positions 10989-11025]
ACCCTATCTCGGTCTATTCTTTTGATTTATAAGGGATTTTGCCGATTTCGGCCTATTGGTTAAAAAATGA
GCTGATTTAACAAAAATTTAACGCGAATTTTAACAAAATATTAACGCTTACAATTTAGGTGGCACTTTTC
GGGGAA
